>Addgene plasmid #239488 | TET1cd-dCas9 (D12) | addgene full sequence | sequence record 482050 | Addgene NGS Result
TGAGGCCTTCATTTTCTTATTCTTAGCTTCTTTAGCCTCAAACTTAATCTTGTTTAGTTCAAAACCATGT
TGGGGCTTATTTAGGTTTTTGTGCTGGTAAAAGACAAGGGAGAGGCGGGTTGGATGATTACGGTTGGGGT
GCTCAACAGGAGTGGTAGCGTGCAGCTCTCGCCGGGCACACTCAATCAAAACCGAGCCGTGAGCAGGTGC
GATGGCCACCCCACCAATATTTGCATCCAAAAAGATGTGCTCACTGTCTGACCAATACTCATCAATGTGG
GGCAATTTCTCCTCAGCAGGTGACAGGGGGTCATCAGATAGGGGTTCGTCTGATGGAGGCTCATCTGCTT
CAGAATGCTGCTCATCTTCTTCCATTGGAGAAGAGGCAAGGTCTTGAGGAGAGGTGAGGAAGGAGGGCTG
GTGGTTTGGCTGATGAGGCGTTAGCGGCTCAGTCACACCAGTGGAAGGCTCAGAATTAATGAGGGGCTCC
ATCACAGGAGCAGACAGGGTGGGGAGAGGAGCCACTTCGCCAAGCTGTGAAATGCCAGGGCCATCAGCAG
CTGCAGCATTGGCACCACTGAGTCTTCCCGAAGGCATCGTACAGTGGGGAGTGCTGCTTCTTTCTGAAAA
CCCGCATGAGGCTGTTGCGTCATTCTTCAGTGGAGCTGGTGTGGCTGAAGCAGTCTTCGGGGACCAGGAG
AAGCCTGGAGATGCCTCTTTCACTGGGTGAGGAGCGGATGGCATCAGCGAATAAGTTTTAGTGTTGTCTG
AACTTTTTAAGATAAAATGGGGTTCGGTTTCACTTTTTACTTCAGGTTGCACGGTTTCAGTGTTACTCCC
TAAGGTTGGCAGTGACGAAGGCTTACTGTTGTTTGTTGTTGTTGAGTTATTCTTCCGCTTGATTCGGGGA
ATAGGTTTCTTTTCCACTGCCCTTATCTTATGTGCAAGAACCTCTGTCATCATCGCAGCCCTCTTCTTTC
CAGAACGGGGAACAGGCTGAGTGAAACACGTTCTTTTTTTGCGGCGGGGTGCCAGGACCTCGATGGCCCC
AGATTTGATCTTGGCTTCCATTCCTTCCTTGGAGCCAAACTCATCTGTGTCTGAAAGCTTATAAAGAGGT
AGCACATGGAGCTGCTCATCTTGAGGAATAACACCCAAAGAGCGGTTATCTTCTCGAGTTAAGGTACAAA
CCACAGTGCTTCCATTATTCATGTTGTGAATGTCCCTGTGGGGATGAGCACAGAAGTCCAGGCAAGCAGT
GACCCCAGAGAAGGGTCGACCTTCCTTGCTGCCAAGCCGACATTCTCGGGCAACATTTTCATATTCCACC
TGATTTTGGTAAGCTACTGGAGCATACTGCTTATAAATTGGAGCTAATCGTGTAGCCAAACTCTGTAAGT
TATCTTCAAGGTTTTTTTCATGTAAGGGAGAGCTTGGATCAATTCTAAATCTTCTGGGGCTTGGGCTTCT
ACCAAACTTACAGCCATTAAAGTACATACTCCATGAACAGCCAAAAGAGAATGAAGCTCCACAAGTCTCT
GGATCAATTCCTTGACATGTACAGGTACGATTTTCATTGAGGGTGCATCTTCTGTCGGTAGGGTGCCCAT
TGTATGACTTTAGATTCTCTGTGAGCTCTGTGTATAGCCGGTCGGCCATTGGAAGAGGGATGCCATCCCA
CACCATGATGAGCACCACCATCACAGCAGTTGGACAGTGGTGGCCTGTACGCTGCCGGACCAAACAAAGA
ACTTTTTCTTCATCACTGCTTCTTCTTAAAACCCACTTAGCAATTGGACACCCATGAGAGCTTTTCCCTT
CTTTACCGGTGTACACTACTATTTCTATCCTTATTGCGTTTCCTTTTTGACCATACCTATTCTCCATGAT
TTCCCTGACAGCAGCAACACTTGGTCCTGCCCCAAGGTGTGTATAATATGGGCCTTTGTCTTTTTGTATA
ACTCGATCAAGACAGCTGCAGGTGGGCAGCATGGCTGTGGTGAGAGAAACAGAGCGTGAGCTCAAATACA
CAAGTACGAAATCAGAGTTATGAGAGAGGATTTGGAGAAAGAAGATCACCTGAAGATCGTTTGCGTCGCG
CGAATGAGAGAGACGGCAGAGAAAACGAGAAGCTTTAAGAGGACGAACAAAAACCCTAATGTCACTCCTT
TTATATAGATGAGAAATTTAGGGTTTGGGCTCTAATGGAGCTGTCTACATGGGCTTTCATTTCTTTATCC
AGTAAAGAACCGGTTTAACAGGTTCCCTGGTTTATACGTGGTTTTAGCCGGTTAACTTACGGAATATTAT
TTTTATCTTAAGTTACACAAATTACATCATTAATAGTAAAACAAAATTTTATGGTGCAATTTAAGTTTTT
ATGATGAGTGAAATTCGAATAATATACAAATATTTTACTGTTTAGGTTTCCCTAAACCTACTTTTAGATA
TGTAAATTAAACATTTTTTTTTTTTTTGGTTAGAACCAAGTCAGTGATCATAGAACTCAAAAAGCTGGTG
TTTCAATTGGTACAAGCATTTTTATTGCAAGATATAAAAATTCAGAAGGACATATCCTTGATGTATGTAC
ATGAAGGAACCGATTTTGACTCCAAGCTACAAAGAAGAAGAAGAATGATATACAAAGAAAACTGCATATC
CTCACCATGAAATTGAAAGCTAGAGGAAGGGGAATAACAGATACTCTGCGTAGAAGAGATTCCATATAAA
CCGATAATATCCTGAGATAGCTTCCTGCAATAATCAAATGTTTCTACACTCCGTTAGATATACACTCCAT
TGATGTTCCGTGATAACGAGTTTATGTTTGTACAAAAGTATTTTACCTTGGTGTAGTTTGCTTTTTCTAG
TACCCATGTCTACCAAAGATCAACAACAAAGATATTAGAGATTAATGAATTTGGCAGTGTCAAATGCAGA
AACTAAAGCATATAGTTATGAAGTTCTTGTGCATTATCTCAAAAGTATGTAAGAGATATAAGAGTATCTC
ATAATGCTTTACCTGGAAAATTAAGCCTGAAGCCAAGATCACATGTGCAGGAATCATCAAGCTACCTCTA
AAAACCTGTTCATTGTTAAAGGATAAGAGGGTTGGTCTTTTCAAAGCTGCATACTGAGGAAAGTAACAAT
ATCGCAACAAAAATAAATTGGTGGCGATAGTTTATCAAGCTTCTACATGCAGTAATGGTGTTCGTGCTTT
AATTAACCGAAATAGTTAAGACGGAAATAGATGAATTCACCTGAGGCATGTAGAAAGCTAGTGATATGGC
TGAAACATAATTTACTAGCAGAAGTCCAGAACCGAGGAATGCAATGTTTCTCACTCCAAGTTTTGTTGCC
AGGGTTGATATTTGGAACCTATTCAAGATCAATCAAAGGCATGATTAACTAAACATGCTTGAACAAACAC
ATAAAGACAATATATCAAACGGAGCTGGTTAAACATTGTCTTTGACTGTCAAATGGATTGAGCCAAAGAG
CGGAAAGAAAATGGTTATGCGTGCAGTTACTTACTTTCGATCTCCTTCAACATCAGGAAGGTCCTTTGTA
ATAGCAATGACCAGTGCAAACAGTGTCACAAAAGATGTGATGAACGCCACAGGTGCACAGCAAATAGCGA
ATCAAAAGTTGAGTAATATATCCCCGGGTCTAGAGTCGACCTGCAGGCATGCAAGCTTGGCACTGGCCGT
CGTTTTACAACGTCGTGACTGGGAAAACCCTGGCGTTACCCAACTTAATCGCCTTGCAGCACATCCCCCT
TTCGCCAGCTGGCGTAATAGCGAAGAGGCCCGCACCGATCGCCCTTCCCAACAGTTGCGCAGCCTGAATG
GCGAATGCTAGAGCAGCTTGAGCTTGGATCAGATTGTCGTTTCCCGCCTTCAGTTTAAACTATCAGTGTT
TGACAGGATATATTGGCGGGTAAACCTAAGAGAAAAGAGCGTTTATTAGAATAATCGGATATTTAAAAGG
GCGTGAAAAGGTTTATCCGTTCGTCCATTTGTATGTGCATGCCAACCACAGGGTTCCCCTCGGGATCAAA
GTACTTTGATCCAACCCCTCCGCTGCTATAGTGCAGTCGGCTTCTGACGTTCAGTGCAGCCGTCTTCTGA
AAACGACATGTCGCACAAGTCCTAAGTTACGCGACAGGCTGCCGCCCTGCCCTTTTCCTGGCGTTTTCTT
GTCGCGTGTTTTAGTCGCATAAAGTAGAATACTTGCGACTAGAACCGGAGACATTACGCCATGAACAAGA
GCGCCGCCGCTGGCCTGCTGGGCTATGCCCGCGTCAGCACCGACGACCAGGACTTGACCAACCAACGGGC
CGAACTGCACGCGGCCGGCTGCACCAAGCTGTTTTCCGAGAAGATCACCGGCACCAGGCGCGACCGCCCG
GAGCTGGCCAGGATGCTTGACCACCTACGCCCTGGCGACGTTGTGACAGTGACCAGGCTAGACCGCCTGG
CCCGCAGCACCCGCGACCTACTGGACATTGCCGAGCGCATCCAGGAGGCCGGCGCGGGCCTGCGTAGCCT
GGCAGAGCCGTGGGCCGACACCACCACGCCGGCCGGCCGCATGGTGTTGACCGTGTTCGCCGGCATTGCC
GAGTTCGAGCGTTCCCTAATCATCGACCGCACCCGGAGCGGGCGCGAGGCCGCCAAGGCCCGAGGCGTGA
AGTTTGGCCCCCGCCCTACCCTCACCCCGGCACAGATCGCGCACGCCCGCGAGCTGATCGACCAGGAAGG
CCGCACCGTGAAAGAGGCGGCTGCACTGCTTGGCGTGCATCGCTCGACCCTGTACCGCGCACTTGAGCGC
AGCGAGGAAGTGACGCCCACCGAGGCCAGGCGGCGCGGTGCCTTCCGTGAGGACGCATTGACCGAGGCCG
ACGCCCTGGCGGCCGCCGAGAATGAACGCCAAGAGGAACAAGCATGAAACCGCACCAGGACGGCCAGGAC
GAACCGTTTTTCATTACCGAAGAGATCGAGGCGGAGATGATCGCGGCCGGGTACGTGTTCGAGCCGCCCG
CGCACGTCTCAACCGTGCGGCTGCATGAAATCCTGGCCGGTTTGTCTGATGCCAAGCTGGCGGCCTGGCC
GGCCAGCTTGGCCGCTGAAGAAACCGAGCGCCGCCGTCTAAAAAGGTGATGTGTATTTGAGTAAAACAGC
TTGCGTCATGCGGTCGCTGCGTATATGATGCGATGAGTAAATAAACAAATACGCAAGGGGAACGCATGAA
GGTTATCGCTGTACTTAACCAGAAAGGCGGGTCAGGCAAGACGACCATCGCAACCCATCTAGCCCGCGCC
CTGCAACTCGCCGGGGCCGATGTTCTGTTAGTCGATTCCGATCCCCAGGGCAGTGCCCGCGATTGGGCGG
CCGTGCGGGAAGATCAACCGCTAACCGTTGTCGGCATCGACCGCCCGACGATTGACCGCGACGTGAAGGC
CATCGGCCGGCGCGACTTCGTAGTGATCGACGGAGCGCCCCAGGCGGCGGACTTGGCTGTGTCCGCGATC
AAGGCAGCCGACTTCGTGCTGATTCCGGTGCAGCCAAGCCCTTACGACATATGGGCCACCGCCGACCTGG
TGGAGCTGGTTAAGCAGCGCATTGAGGTCACGGATGGAAGGCTACAAGCGGCCTTTGTCGTGTCGCGGGC
GATCAAAGGCACGCGCATCGGCGGTGAGGTTGCCGAGGCGCTGGCCGGGTACGAGCTGCCCATTCTTGAG
TCCCGTATCACGCAGCGCGTGAGCTACCCAGGCACTGCCGCCGCCGGCACAACCGTTCTTGAATCAGAAC
CCGAGGGCGACGCTGCCCGCGAGGTCCAGGCGCTGGCCGCTGAAATTAAATCAAAACTCATTTGAGTTAA
TGAGGTAAAGAGAAAATGAGCAAAAGCACAAACACGCTAAGTGCCGGCCGTCCGAGCGCACGCAGCAGCA
AGGCTGCAACGTTGGCCAGCCTGGCAGACACGCCAGCCATGAAGCGGGTCAACTTTCAGTTGCCGGCGGA
GGATCACACCAAGCTGAAGATGTACGCGGTACGCCAAGGCAAGACCATTACCGAGCTGCTATCTGAATAC
ATCGCGCAGCTACCAGAGTAAATGAGCAAATGAATAAATGAGTAGATGAATTTTAGCGGCTAAAGGAGGC
GGCATGGAAAATCAAGAACAACCAGGCACCGACGCCGTGGAATGCCCCATGTGTGGAGGAACGGGCGGTT
GGCCAGGCGTAAGCGGCTGGGTTGCCTGCCGGCCCTGCAATGGCACTGGAACCCCCAAGCCCGAGGAATC
GGCGTGAGCGGTCGCAAACCATCCGGCCCGGTACAAATCGGCGCGGCGCTGGGTGATGACCTGGTGGAGA
AGTTGAAGGCCGCGCAGGCCGCCCAGCGGCAACGCATCGAGGCAGAAGCACGCCCCGGTGAATCGTGGCA
AGCGGCCGCTGATCGAATCCGCAAAGAATCCCGGCAACCGCCGGCAGCCGGTGCGCCGTCGATTAGGAAG
CCGCCCAAGGGCGACGAGCAACCAGATTTTTTCGTTCCGATGCTCTATGACGTGGGCACCCGCGATAGTC
GCAGCATCATGGACGTGGCCGTTTTCCGTCTGTCGAAGCGTGACCGACGAGCTGGCGAGGTGATCCGCTA
CGAGCTTCCAGACGGGCACGTAGAGGTTTCCGCAGGGCCGGCCGGCATGGCCAGTGTGTGGGATTACGAC
CTGGTACTGATGGCGGTTTCCCATCTAACCGAATCCATGAACCGATACCGGGAAGGGAAGGGAGACAAGC
CCGGCCGCGTGTTCCGTCCACACGTTGCGGACGTACTCAAGTTCTGCCGGCGAGCCGATGGCGGAAAGCA
GAAAGACGACCTGGTAGAAACCTGCATTCGGTTAAACACCACGCACGTTGCCATGCAGCGTACGAAGAAG
GCCAAGAACGGCCGCCTGGTGACGGTATCCGAGGGTGAAGCCTTGATTAGCCGCTACAAGATCGTAAAGA
GCGAAACCGGGCGGCCGGAGTACATCGAGATCGAGCTAGCTGATTGGATGTACCGCGAGATCACAGAAGG
CAAGAACCCGGACGTGCTGACGGTTCACCCCGATTACTTTTTGATCGATCCCGGCATCGGCCGTTTTCTC
TACCGCCTGGCACGCCGCGCCGCAGGCAAGGCAGAAGCCAGATGGTTGTTCAAGACGATCTACGAACGCA
GTGGCAGCGCCGGAGAGTTCAAGAAGTTCTGTTTCACCGTGCGCAAGCTGATCGGGTCAAATGACCTGCC
GGAGTACGATTTGAAGGAGGAGGCGGGGCAGGCTGGCCCGATCCTAGTCATGCGCTACCGCAACCTGATC
GAGGGCGAAGCATCCGCCGGTTCCTAATGTACGGAGCAGATGCTAGGGCAAATTGCCCTAGCAGGGGAAA
AAGGTCGAAAAGGTCTCTTTCCTGTGGATAGCACGTACATTGGGAACCCAAAGCCGTACATTGGGAACCG
GAACCCGTACATTGGGAACCCAAAGCCGTACATTGGGAACCGGTCACACATGTAAGTGACTGATATAAAA
GAGAAAAAAGGCGATTTTTCCGCCTAAAACTCTTTAAAACTTATTAAAACTCTTAAAACCCGCCTGGCCT
GTGCATAACTGTCTGGCCAGCGCACAGCCGAAGAGCTGCAAAAAGCGCCTACCCTTCGGTCGCTGCGCTC
CCTACGCCCCGCCGCTTCGCGTCGGCCTATCGCGGCCGCTGGCCGCTCAAAAATGGCTGGCCTACGGCCA
GGCAATCTACCAGGGCGCGGACAAGCCGCGCCGTCGCCACTCGACCGCCGGCGCCCACATCAAGGCACCC
TGCCTCGCGCGTTTCGGTGATGACGGTGAAAACCTCTGACACATGCAGCTCCCGGAGACGGTCACAGCTT
GTCTGTAAGCGGATGCCGGGAGCAGACAAGCCCGTCAGGGCGCGTCAGCGGGTGTTGGCGGGTGTCGGGG
CGCAGCCATGACCCAGTCACGTAGCGATAGCGGAGTGTATACTGGCTTAACTATGCGGCATCAGAGCAGA
TTGTACTGAGAGTGCACCATATGCGGTGTGAAATACCGCACAGATGCGTAAGGAGAAAATACCGCATCAG
GCGCTCTTCCGCTTCCTCGCTCACTGACTCGCTGCGCTCGGTCGTTCGGCTGCGGCGAGCGGTATCAGCT
CACTCAAAGGCGGTAATACGGTTATCCACAGAATCAGGGGATAACGCAGGAAAGAACATGTGAGCAAAAG
GCCAGCAAAAGGCCAGGAACCGTAAAAAGGCCGCGTTGCTGGCGTTTTTCCATAGGCTCCGCCCCCCTGA
CGAGCATCACAAAAATCGACGCTCAAGTCAGAGGTGGCGAAACCCGACAGGACTATAAAGATACCAGGCG
TTTCCCCCTGGAAGCTCCCTCGTGCGCTCTCCTGTTCCGACCCTGCCGCTTACCGGATACCTGTCCGCCT
TTCTCCCTTCGGGAAGCGTGGCGCTTTCTCATAGCTCACGCTGTAGGTATCTCAGTTCGGTGTAGGTCGT
TCGCTCCAAGCTGGGCTGTGTGCACGAACCCCCCGTTCAGCCCGACCGCTGCGCCTTATCCGGTAACTAT
CGTCTTGAGTCCAACCCGGTAAGACACGACTTATCGCCACTGGCAGCAGCCACTGGTAACAGGATTAGCA
GAGCGAGGTATGTAGGCGGTGCTACAGAGTTCTTGAAGTGGTGGCCTAACTACGGCTACACTAGAAGGAC
AGTATTTGGTATCTGCGCTCTGCTGAAGCCAGTTACCTTCGGAAAAAGAGTTGGTAGCTCTTGATCCGGC
AAACAAACCACCGCTGGTAGCGGTGGTTTTTTTGTTTGCAAGCAGCAGATTACGCGCAGAAAAAAAGGAT
CTCAAGAAGATCCTTTGATCTTTTCTACGGGGTCTGACGCTCAGTGGAACGAAAACTCACGTTAAGGGAT
TTTGGTCATGCATTCTAGGTACTAAAACAATTCATCCAGTAAAATATAATATTTTATTTTCTCCCAATCA
GGCTTGATCCCCAGTAAGTCAAAAAATAGCTCGACATACTGTTCTTCCCCGATATCCTCCCTGATCGACC
GGACGCAGAAGGCAATGTCATACCACTTGTCCGCCCTGCCGCTTCTCCCAAGATCAATAAAGCCACTTAC
TTTGCCATCTTTCACAAAGATGTTGCTGTCTCCCAGGTCGCCGTGGGAAAAGACAAGTTCCTCTTCGGGC
TTTTCCGTCTTTAAAAAATCATACAGCTCGCGCGGATCTTTAAATGGAGTGTCTTCTTCCCAGTTTTCGC
AATCCACATCGGCCAGATCGTTATTCAGTAAGTAATCCAATTCGGCTAAGCGGCTGTCTAAGCTATTCGT
ATAGGGACAATCCGATATGTCGATGGAGTGAAAGAGCCTGATGCACTCCGCATACAGCTCGATAATCTTT
TCAGGGCTTTGTTCATCTTCATACTCTTCCGAGCAAAGGACGCCATCGGCCTCACTCATGAGCAGATTGC
TCCAGCCATCATGCCGTTCAAAGTGCAGGACCTTTGGAACAGGCAGCTTTCCTTCCAGCCATAGCATCAT
GTCCTTTTCCCGTTCCACATCATAGGTGGTCCCTTTATACCGGCTGTCCGTCATTTTTAAATATAGGTTT
TCATTTTCTCCCACCAGCTTATATACCTTAGCAGGAGACATTCCTTCCGTATCTTTTACGCAGCGGTATT
TTTCGATCAGTTTTTTCAATTCCGGTGATATTCTCATTTTAGCCATTTATTATTTCCTTCCTCTTTTCTA
CAGTATTTAAAGATACCCCAAGAAGCTAATTATAACAAGACGAACTCCAATTCACTGTTCCTTGCATTCT
AAAACCTTAAATACCAGAAAACAGCTTTTTCAAAGTTGTTTTCAAAGTTGGCGTATAACATAGTATCGAC
GGAGCCGATTTTGAAACCGCGGTGATCACAGGCAGCAACGCTCTGTCATCGTTACAATCAACATGCTACC
CTCCGCGAGATCATCCGTGTTTCAAACCCGGCAGCTTAGTTGCCGTTCTTCCGAATAGCATCGGTAACAT
GAGCAAAGTCTGCCGCCTTACAACGGCTCTCCCGCTGACGCCGTCCCGGACTGATGGGCTGCCTGTATCG
AGTGGTGATTTTGTGCCGAGCTGCCGGTCGGGGAGCTGTTGGCTGGCTGGTGGCAGGATATATTGTGGTG
TAAACAAATTGACGCTTAGACAACTTAATAACACATTGCGGACGTTTTTAATGTACTGAATTAACGCCGA
ATTAATTCGGGGGATCTGGATTTTAGTACTGGATTTTGGTTTTAGGAATTAGAAATTTTATTGATAGAAG
TATTTTACAAATACAAATACATACTAAGGGTTTCTTATATGCTCAACACATGAGCGAAACCCTATAGGAA
CCCTAATTCCCTTATCTGGGAACTACTCACACATTATTATGGAGAAACTCGAGCTTGTCGATCGACAGAT
CCCGGTCGGCATCTACTCTATTTCTTTGCCCTCGGACGAGTGCTGGGGCGTCGGTTTCCACTATCGGCGA
GTACTTCTACACAGCCATCGGTCCAGACGGCCGCGCTTCTGCGGGCGATTTGTGTACGCCCGACAGTCCC
GGCTCCGGATCGGACGATTGCGTCGCATCGACCCTGCGCCCAAGCTGCATCATCGAAATTGCCGTCAACC
AAGCTCTGATAGAGTTGGTCAAGACCAATGCGGAGCATATACGCCCGGAGTCGTGGCGATCCTGCAAGCT
CCGGATGCCTCCGCTCGAAGTAGCGCGTCTGCTGCTCCATACAAGCCAACCACGGCCTCCAGAAGAAGAT
GTTGGCGACCTCGTATTGGGAATCCCCGAACATCGCCTCGCTCCAGTCAATGACCGCTGTTATGCGGCCA
TTGTCCGTCAGGACATTGTTGGAGCCGAAATCCGCGTGCACGAGGTGCCGGACTTCGGGGCAGTCCTCGG
CCCAAAGCATCAGATCATCGAGAGCCTGCGCGACGGACGCACTGACGGTGTCGTCCATCACAGTTTGCCA
GTGATACACATGGGGATCAGCAATCGCGCATATGAAATCACGCCATGTAGTGTATTGACCGATTCCTTGC
GGTCCGAATGGGCCGAACCCGCTCGTCTGGCTAAGATCGGCCGCAGCGATCGCATCCATAGCCTCCGCGA
CCGGTTGTAGAACAGCGGGCAGTTCGGTTTCAGGCAGGTCTTGCAACGTGACACCCTGTGAACGGCGGGA
GATGCAATAGGTCAGGCTCTCGCTAAACTCCCCAATGTCAAGCACTTCCGGAATCGGGAGCGCGGCCGAT
GCAAAGTGCCGATAAACATAACGATCTTTGTAGAAACCATCGGCGCAGCTATTTACCCGCAGGACATATC
CACGCCCTCCTACATCGAAGCTGAAAGCACGAGATTCTTCGCCCTCCGAGAGCTGCATCAGGTCGGAGAC
GCTGTCGAACTTTTCGATCAGAAACTTCTCGACAGACGTCGCGGTGAGTTCAGGCTTTTTCATATCTCAT
TGCCCCCCGGATCTGCGAAAGCTCGAGAGAGATAGATTTGTAGAGAGAGACTGGTGATTTCAGCGTGTCC
TCTCCAAATGAAATGAACTTCCTTATATAGAGGAAGGGTCTTGCGAAGGATAGTGGGATTGTGCGTCATC
CCTTACGTCAGTGGAGATATCACATCAATCCACTTGCTTTGAAGACGTGGTTGGAACGTCTTCTTTTTCC
ACGATGCTCCTCGTGGGTGGGGGTCCATCTTTGGGACCACTGTCGGCAGAGGCATCTTGAACGATAGCCT
TTCCTTTATCGCAATGATGGCATTTGTAGGTGCCACCTTCCTTTTCTACTGTCCTTTTGATGAAGTGACA
GATAGCTGGGCAATGGAATCCGAGGAGGTTTCCCGATATTACCCTTTGTTGAAAAGTCTCAATAGCCCTT
TGGTCTTCTGAGACTGTATCTTTGATATTCTTGGAGTAGACGAGAGTGTCGTGCTCCACCATGTTGGCAA
GCTGCTCTAGCCAATACGCAAACCGCCTCTCCCCGCGCGTTGGCCGATTCATTAATGCAGCTGGCACGAC
AGGTTTCCCGACTGGAAAGCGGGCAGTGAGCGCAACGCAATTAATGTGAGTTAGCTCACTCATTAGGCAC
CCCAGGCTTTACACTTTATGCTTCCGGCTCGTATGTTGTGTGGAATTGTGAGCGGATAACAATTTCACAC
AGGAAACAGCTATGACATGATTACGAATTCGAGCTCGGTACCCCGATCTAGTAACATAGATGACACCGCG
CGCGATAATTTATCCTAGTTTGCGCGCTATATTTTGTTTTCTATCGCGTATTAAATGTATAATTGCGGGA
CTCTAATCATAAAAACCCATCTCATAAATAACGTCATGCATTACATGTTAATTATTACATGCTTAACGTA
ATTCAACAGAAATTATATGATAATCATCGCAAGACCGGCAACAGGATTCAATCTTAAGAAACTTTATTGC
CAAATGTTTGAACGATCGGGGAAATTCGAGCTCTATCGATCAATCAGGATCCTTAATTAAGCTTGTGCCC
CAGTTTGCTAGGGAGGTCGCAGTATCTGGCCACTGCCACCTCGTGCTGCTCGACGTAGGTCTCGTTGTTG
GCCTCCTTGATTCTTTCCAGTCTGTAGTCCACATAGTAGACGCCAGGCATCTTGAGGTTCTTAGCGGGTT
TCTTGGATCTATATGTGGTCTTGATGTTTGCGATCAGATGGCTCCCGCCCACGAGCTTCAGGGCCATGTC
GTTTCTGCCTTCCAGGCCGCCGTCAGCGGGGTACAGCGTCTCGGTGAAGGCCTCCCAGCCGAGTGTTTTC
TTCTGCATCACAGGGCCGTTGGATGTGAAGTTCACCCCTCTGATCTTGACGTTGTAGATGAGGCAGCCGT
CCTGGAGGCTGGTGTCCTGGGTAGCGGTCAGCACGCCCCCGTCTTCGTATGTGGTGACTCTCTCCCATGT
GAAGCCCTCAGGGAAGGACTGCTTGAAGAAGTCGGGGATGCCCTGGGTGTGGTTGATGAAGGTCTTGCTG
CCGTAGAGGAAGCTAGTAGCCAGGATGTCGAAGGCGAAGGGGAGAGGGCCGCCCTCGACCACCTTGATTC
TCATGGTCTGGGTGCCCTCGTAGGGCTTGCCTTCGCCCTCGGATGTGCACTTGAAGTGATGGTTGTCCAC
GGTGCCCTCCATGTACAGCTTCATGTGCATGTTCTCCTTAATCAGCTCGCTAGGTCCAGGGTTCTCCTCC
ACGTCTCCAGCCTGCTTCAGCAGGCTGAAGTTAGTAGCCCCACTACCTCCCACCTTCCTCTTCTTTTTCG
GATCTACTTTTCGTTTTTTCTTTGGCGAGCCTCCGCCACCGTCGCCTCCCAGCTGAGACAGGTCGATCCG
TGTCTCGTACAGGCCGGTGATGCTCTGGTGGATCAGGGTGGCGTCCAGCACCTCTTTGGTGCTGGTGTAC
CTCTTCCGGTCGATGGTGGTGTCAAAGTACTTGAAGGCGGCAGGGGCTCCCAGATTGGTCAGGGTAAACA
GGTGGATGATATTCTCGGCCTGCTCTCTGATAGGCTTGTCTCTGTGCTTGTTGTAGGCGCTCAGCACCTT
GTCCAGATTAGCGTCGGCCAGGATCACTCTCTTGGAGAACTCGCTGATCTGCTCGATGATCTCGTCCAGG
TAGTGTTTGTGCTGTTCCACAAACAGCTGTTTCTGCTCATTATCCTCGGGGGAGCCCTTCAGCTTCTCAT
AGTGGCTGGCCAGGTACAGGAAGTTCACATATTTGGAGGGCAGGGCCAGTTCGTTTCCCTTCTGCAGTTC
GCCGGCAGAGGCCAGCATTCTCTTCCGGCCGTTTTCCAGCTCGAACAGGGAGTACTTAGGCAGCTTGATG
ATCAGGTCCTTTTTCACTTCTTTGTAGCCCTTGGCTTCCAGAAAGTCGATGGGATTCTTCTCGAAGCTGC
TTCTTTCCATGATGGTGATCCCCAGCAGCTCTTTCACACTCTTCAGTTTCTTGGACTTGCCCTTTTCCAC
TTTGGCCACCACCAGCACAGAATAGGCCACGGTGGGGCTGTCGAAGCCGCCGTACTTCTTAGGGTCCCAG
TCCTTCTTTCTGGCGATCAGCTTGTCGCTGTTCCTCTTGGGCAGGATAGACTCTTTGCTGAAGCCGCCTG
TCTGCACCTCGGTCTTTTTCACGATATTCACTTGGGGCATAGACAGCACTTTCCGCACGGTGGCAAAGTC
CCGGCCCTTATCCCACACGATCTCGCCTGTTTCGCCGTTTGTCTCGATCAGAGGCCGCTTCCGGATCTCG
CCGTTGGCCAGGGTAATCTCGGTCTTGAAAAAGTTCATGATGTTGCTGTAGAAGAAGTACTTGGCGGTAG
CCTTGCCGATTTCCTGCTCGCTCTTGGCGATCATCTTCCGCACGTCGTACACCTTGTAGTCGCCGTACAC
GAACTCGCTTTCCAGCTTAGGGTACTTTTTGATCAGGGCGGTTCCCACGACGGCGTTCAGGTAGGCGTCG
TGGGCGTGGTGGTAGTTGTTGATCTCGCGCACTTTGTAAAACTGGAAATCCTTCCGGAAATCGGACACCA
GCTTGGACTTCAGGGTGATCACTTTCACTTCCCGGATCAGTTTGTCGTTCTCGTCGTACTTAGTGTTCAT
CCGGGAGTCCAGGATCTGTGCCACGTGCTTTGTGATCTGCCGGGTTTCCACCAGCTGTCTCTTGATGAAG
CCGGCCTTATCCAGTTCGCTCAGGCCGCCTCTCTCGGCCTTGGTCAGATTGTCGAACTTCCTCTGGGTAA
TCAGCTTGGCATTCAGCAGCTGGCGCCAGTAGTTCTTCATCTTCTTCACGACCTCTTCGGAGGGCACGTT
GTCGCTCTTGCCCCGGTTCTTGTCGCTCCGAGTCAGCACTTTGTTATCGATGGAGTCGTCCTTCAGAAAG
CTCTGAGGCACGATAGCGTCCACATCGTAGTCGGACAGCCGGTTGATGTCCAGTTCCTGGTCCACGTACA
TATCCCGCCCATTCTGCAGGTAGTACAGGTACAGCTTCTCGTTCTGCAGCTGGGTGTTTTCCACGGGGTG
TTCTTTCAGGATCTGGCTGCCCAGCTCTTTGATGCCCTCTTCGATCCGCTTCATTCTCTCGCGGCTGTTC
TTCTGTCCCTTCTGGGTGGTCTGGTTCTCTCTGGCCATTTCGATCACGATGTTCTCGGGCTTGTGCCGGC
CCATCACTTTCACGAGCTCGTCCACCACCTTCACTGTCTGCAGGATGCCCTTCTTAATGGCGGGGCTGCC
GGCCAGATTGGCAATGTGCTCGTGCAGGCTATCGCCCTGGCCGGACACCTGGGCTTTCTGGATGTCCTCT
TTAAAGGTCAGGCTGTCGTCGTGGATCAGCTGCATGAAGTTTCTGTTGGCGAAGCCGTCGGACTTCAGGA
AATCCAGGATTGTCTTGCCGGACTGCTTGTCCCGGATGCCGTTGATCAGCTTCCGGCTCAGCCTGCCCCA
GCCGGTGTATCTCCGCCGCTTCAGCTGCTTCATCACTTTGTCGTCGAACAGGTGGGCATAGGTTTTCAGC
CGTTCCTCGATCATCTCTCTGTCCTCAAACAGTGTCAGGGTCAGCACGATATCTTCCAGAATGTCCTCGT
TTTCCTCATTGTCCAGGAAGTCCTTGTCCTTGATAATTTTCAGCAGATCGTGGTATGTGCCCAGGGAGGC
GTTGAACCGATCTTCCACGCCGGAGATTTCCACGGAGTCGAAGCACTCGATTTTCTTGAAGTAGTCCTCT
TTCAGCTGCTTCACGGTCACTTTCCGGTTGGTCTTGAACAGCAGGTCCACGATGGCTTTTTTCTGCTCGC
CGCTCAGGAAGGCGGGCTTTCTCATTCCCTCGGTCACGTATTTCACTTTGGTCAGCTCGTTGTACACGGT
GAAGTACTCGTACAGCAGGCTGTGCTTGGGCAGCACCTTCTCGTTGGGCAGGTTCTTATCGAAGTTGGTC
ATCCGCTCGATGAAGCTCTGGGCGCTGGCGCCCTTGTCCACCACTTCCTCGAAGTTCCAGGGGGTGATGG
TTTCCTCGCTCTTTCTGGTCATCCAGGCGAATCTGCTGTTTCCCCTGGCCAGAGGGCCCACGTAGTAGGG
GATGCGGAAGGTCAGGATCTTCTCGATCTTTTCCCGGTTGTCCTTCAGGAATGGGTAAAAATCTTCCTGC
CGCCGCAGAATGGCGTGCAGCTCTCCCAGGTGGATCTGGTGGGGGATGCTGCCGTTGTCGAAGGTCCGCT
GCTTCCGCAGCAGGTCCTCTCTGTTCAGCTTCACGAGCAGTTCCTCGGTGCCGTCCATCTTTTCCAGGAT
GGGCTTGATGAACTTGTAGAACTCTTCCTGGCTGGCTCCGCCATCGATGTAGCCGGCGTAGCCGTTCTTG
CTCTGGTCGAAGAAAATCTCTTTGTACTTCTCAGGCAGCTGCTGCCGCACGAGAGCTTTCAGCAGGGTCA
GGTCCTGGTGGTGCTCGTCGTATCTCTTGATCATAGAGGCGCTCAGGGGGGCCTTGGTGATCTCGGTGTT
CACTCTCAGGATGTCGCTCAGCAGGATGGCGTCGGACAGGTTCTTGGCGGCCAGAAACAGGTCGGCGTAC
TGGTCGCCGATCTGGGCCAGCAGGTTGTCCAGGTCGTCGTCGTAGGTGTCCTTGCTCAGCTGCAGTTTGG
CATCCTCGGCCAGGTCGAAGTTGCTCTTGAAGTTGGGGGTCAGGCCCAGGCTCAGGGCAATCAGGTTGCC
GAACAGGCCATTCTTCTTCTCGCCGGGCAGCTGGGCGATCAGATTTTCCAGCCGTCTGCTCTTGCTCAGT
CTGGCAGACAGGATGGCCTTGGCGTCCACGCCGCTGGCGTTGATGGGGTTTTCCTCGAACAGCTGGTTGT
AGGTCTGCACCAGCTGGATGAACAGCTTGTCCACGTCGCTGTTGTCGGGGTTCAGGTCGCCCTCGATCAG
GAAGTGGCCCCGGAACTTGATCATGTGGGCCAGGGCCAGATAGATCAGCCGCAGGTCGGCCTTGTCGGTG
CTGTCCACCAGTTTCTTTCTCAGGTGGTAGATGGTGGGGTACTTCTCGTGGTAGGCCACCTCGTCCACGA
TGTTGCCGAAGATGGGGTGCCGCTCGTGCTTCTTATCCTCTTCCACCAGGAAGGACTCTTCCAGTCTGTG
GAAGAAGCTGTCGTCCACCTTGGCCATCTCGTTGCTGAAGATCTCTTGCAGATAGCAGATCCGGTTCTTC
CGTCTGGTGTATCTTCTTCTGGCGGTTCTCTTCAGCCGGGTGGCCTCGGCTGTTTCTCCGCTGTCGAACA
GCAGGGCGCCGATCAGGTTCTTCTTGATGCTGTGCCGGTCGGTGTTGCCCAGCACCTTGAATTTCTTGCT
GGGCACCTTGTACTCGTCGGTGATCACGGCCCAGCCCACAGAGTTGGTGCCGATGGCCAGGCCGATGCTG
TACTTCTTGTCCATTACCTTTCTCTTCTTTTTTGGCTCAGATGGTTCAGTGCTGGTCCCAGGGGCAGATC
CTTCACTTGGTTCGGTTGACGTGCCTTCTTCGGTGGAAGTAGGGCTTCCAGCTGGGGAACCAGGCGCACT
ACCTTCAGATGGTTCTGTGGATGTACCAGGGCCTGACTCGGGCGTTGCGGATTCGCTGGTGCCTTCTTCA
GTAGATGTTGGGGACCCGGCAGGAGACCCTCCACTTGGTGGGGGTGCGCCAGAGCTCGGCCCTCCGACCC
AATGGTTATAGGGCCCCGCAACGTGTGTGAGAGCATAAGGGGACACGGTGACAACATTGTCATGGGTTAA
TGTTAATGCTTTATGAGAAGGAATTTGGTTCAATTCATTTACTTCAGAGGACTGTTCTGGACCTTCATTA
GCTGCCTGGTCTTTTTGCTC
Features (pLannotate 1.2.2; 29 found; start..end, strand, type, name):
   2683..2757    -  CDS            HST (fragment): HSTC_ARATH - Also known as HPT2, VTE2-2. Experimental evidence at protein level: Swiss-Prot protein existence level 1. Involved in the synthesis of plastoquinone-9. Can use both homogentisic acid and 2,5-dihydroxyphenylacetic acid gamma-lactone as prenyl acceptors, and solanesyl diphosphate > farnesyl diphosphate > geranylgeranyl diphosphate >> phytyl diphosphate as prenyl donors. Do not catalyze the decardoxylation of homogentisate uncoupled from prenylation. From Arabidopsis thaliana (Mouse-ear cress).
   3023..3106    -  CDS            HST (fragment): HSTC_ARATH - Also known as HPT2, VTE2-2. Experimental evidence at protein level: Swiss-Prot protein existence level 1. Involved in the synthesis of plastoquinone-9. Can use both homogentisic acid and 2,5-dihydroxyphenylacetic acid gamma-lactone as prenyl acceptors, and solanesyl diphosphate > farnesyl diphosphate > geranylgeranyl diphosphate >> phytyl diphosphate as prenyl donors. Do not catalyze the decardoxylation of homogentisate uncoupled from prenylation. From Arabidopsis thaliana (Mouse-ear cress).
   3258..3626    -  CDS            HST (fragment): HSTC_ARATH - Also known as HPT2, VTE2-2. Experimental evidence at protein level: Swiss-Prot protein existence level 1. Involved in the synthesis of plastoquinone-9. Can use both homogentisic acid and 2,5-dihydroxyphenylacetic acid gamma-lactone as prenyl acceptors, and solanesyl diphosphate > farnesyl diphosphate > geranylgeranyl diphosphate >> phytyl diphosphate as prenyl donors. Do not catalyze the decardoxylation of homogentisate uncoupled from prenylation. From Arabidopsis thaliana (Mouse-ear cress).
   3669..3698    +  misc_feature   MCS (fragment): pUC18/19 multiple cloning site
   3701..3855    +  CDS            lacZα (fragment): LacZα fragment of β-galactosidase; lacZ fragment
   3921..3945    +  misc_feature   RB T-DNA repeat: right border repeat from nopaline C58 T-DNA
   4285..4686    +  CDS            Y4CG_SINFN (fragment): Protein inferred from homology: Swiss-Prot protein existence level 3. From Sinorhizobium fredii (strain NBRC 101917 / NGR234).
   5246..5875    +  CDS            pVS1 StaA: stability protein from the Pseudomonas plasmid pVS1 (Heeb et al., 2000)
   6304..7377    +  CDS            pVS1 RepA: replication protein from the Pseudomonas plasmid pVS1 (Heeb et al., 2000)
   7443..7637    +  rep_origin     pVS1 oriV: origin of replication for the Pseudomonas plasmid pVS1 (Heeb et al., 2000)
   7840..7879    +  CDS            rop (fragment): Rop protein, which maintains plasmids at low copy number; rop
   7981..8121    +  misc_feature   bom: basis of mobility region from pBR322
   8307..8895    -  rep_origin     ori: high-copy-number ColE1/pMB1/pBR322/pUC origin of replication
   8982..9776    -  CDS            KanR: aminoglycoside phosphotransferase; aphA-3; confers resistance to kanamycin
  10201..10225   +  misc_feature   LB T-DNA repeat: left border repeat from nopaline C58 T-DNA
  10303..10477   -  polyA_signal   CaMV poly(A) signal: cauliflower mosaic virus polyadenylation signal
  10518..11543   -  CDS            HygR: hygromycin B phosphotransferase confers resistance to hygromycin
  11616..11961   -  promoter       CaMV 35S promoter: strong constitutive promoter from cauliflower mosaic virus
  11618..11664   -  promoter       minimal CaMV 35S promoter: minimal 35S promoter from cauliflower mosaic virus
  12051..12139   +  CDS            lacI (fragment): lac repressor; lacI; The lac repressor binds to the lac operator to inhibit transcription in E. coli. This inhibition can be relieved by adding lactose or isopropyl-β-D-thiogalactopyranoside (IPTG).
  12152..12173   +  protein_bind   CAP binding site: CAP binding activates transcription in the presence of cAMP. E. coli catabolite activator protein
  12188..12218   +  promoter       lac promoter: promoter for the E. coli lac operon
  12222..12244   +  protein_bind   lac operator (fragment): The lac repressor binds to the lac operator to inhibit transcription in E. coli. This inhibition can be relieved by adding lactose or isopropyl-β-D-thiogalactopyranoside (IPTG). lac repressor encoded by lacI
  12275..12293   +  misc_feature   MCS (fragment): pUC18/19 multiple cloning site
  12295..12547   -  terminator     NOS terminator: nopaline synthase terminator and poly(A) signal
  12583..13281   -  CDS            TagBFP: monomeric blue fluorescent protein mammalian codon-optimized
  13411..17514   -  CDS            Cas9: Cas9 (Csn1) endonuclease from the Streptococcus pyogenes Type II CRISPR/Cas system generates RNA-guided double strand breaks in DNA
  17515..17535   -  CDS            SV40 NLS: nuclear localization signal of SV40 (simian virus 40) large T antigen
  17776..2010    -  CDS            TET1 (fragment) (across the origin): TET1_HUMAN - Also known as CXXC6, KIAA1676, LCX. Experimental evidence at protein level: Swiss-Prot protein existence level 1. Dioxygenase that catalyzes the conversion of the modified genomic base 5-methylcytosine (5mC) into 5-hydroxymethylcytosine (5hmC) and plays a key role in active DNA demethylation. Also mediates subsequent conversion of 5hmC into 5-formylcytosine (5fC), and conversion of 5fC to 5-carboxylcytosine (5caC). Conversion of 5mC into 5hmC, 5fC and 5caC probably constitutes the first step in cytosine demethylation. Methylation at the C5 position of cytosine bases is an epigenet
