>Addgene plasmid #239488 | TET1cd-dCas9 (D12) | addgene full sequence | sequence record 500157 | Addgene NGS Result
AGCTTGCATGCCTGCAGGTCGACTCTAGACCCGGGGATATATTACTCAACTTTTGATTCGCTATTTGCTG
TGCACCTGTGGCGTTCATCACATCTTTTGTGACACTGTTTGCACTGGTCATTGCTATTACAAAGGACCTT
CCTGATGTTGAAGGAGATCGAAAGTAAGTAACTGCACGCATAACCATTTTCTTTCCGCTCTTTGGCTCAA
TCCATTTGACAGTCAAAGACAATGTTTAACCAGCTCCGTTTGATATATTGTCTTTATGTGTTTGTTCAAG
CATGTTTAGTTAATCATGCCTTTGATTGATCTTGAATAGGTTCCAAATATCAACCCTGGCAACAAAACTT
GGAGTGAGAAACATTGCATTCCTCGGTTCTGGACTTCTGCTAGTAAATTATGTTTCAGCCATATCACTAG
CTTTCTACATGCCTCAGGTGAATTCATCTATTTCCGTCTTAACTATTTCGGTTAATTAAAGCACGAACAC
CATTACTGCATGTAGAAGCTTGATAAACTATCGCCACCAATTTATTTTTGTTGCGATATTGTTACTTTCC
TCAGTATGCAGCTTTGAAAAGACCAACCCTCTTATCCTTTAACAATGAACAGGTTTTTAGAGGTAGCTTG
ATGATTCCTGCACATGTGATCTTGGCTTCAGGCTTAATTTTCCAGGTAAAGCATTATGAGATACTCTTAT
ATCTCTTACATACTTTTGAGATAATGCACAAGAACTTCATAACTATATGCTTTAGTTTCTGCATTTGACA
CTGCCAAATTCATTAATCTCTAATATCTTTGTTGTTGATCTTTGGTAGACATGGGTACTAGAAAAAGCAA
ACTACACCAAGGTAAAATACTTTTGTACAAACATAAACTCGTTATCACGGAACATCAATGGAGTGTATAT
CTAACGGAGTGTAGAAACATTTGATTATTGCAGGAAGCTATCTCAGGATATTATCGGTTTATATGGAATC
TCTTCTACGCAGAGTATCTGTTATTCCCCTTCCTCTAGCTTTCAATTTCATGGTGAGGATATGCAGTTTT
CTTTGTATATCATTCTTCTTCTTCTTTGTAGCTTGGAGTCAAAATCGGTTCCTTCATGTACATACATCAA
GGATATGTCCTTCTGAATTTTTATATCTTGCAATAAAAATGCTTGTACCAATTGAAACACCAGCTTTTTG
AGTTCTATGATCACTGACTTGGTTCTAACCAAAAAAAAAAAAAATGTTTAATTTACATATCTAAAAGTAG
GTTTAGGGAAACCTAAACAGTAAAATATTTGTATATTATTCGAATTTCACTCATCATAAAAACTTAAATT
GCACCATAAAATTTTGTTTTACTATTAATGATGTAATTTGTGTAACTTAAGATAAAAATAATATTCCGTA
AGTTAACCGGCTAAAACCACGTATAAACCAGGGAACCTGTTAAACCGGTTCTTTACTGGATAAAGAAATG
AAAGCCCATGTAGACAGCTCCATTAGAGCCCAAACCCTAAATTTCTCATCTATATAAAAGGAGTGACATT
AGGGTTTTTGTTCGTCCTCTTAAAGCTTCTCGTTTTCTCTGCCGTCTCTCTCATTCGCGCGACGCAAACG
ATCTTCAGGTGATCTTCTTTCTCCAAATCCTCTCTCATAACTCTGATTTCGTACTTGTGTATTTGAGCTC
ACGCTCTGTTTCTCTCACCACAGCCATGCTGCCCACCTGCAGCTGTCTTGATCGAGTTATACAAAAAGAC
AAAGGCCCATATTATACACACCTTGGGGCAGGACCAAGTGTTGCTGCTGTCAGGGAAATCATGGAGAATA
GGTATGGTCAAAAAGGAAACGCAATAAGGATAGAAATAGTAGTGTACACCGGTAAAGAAGGGAAAAGCTC
TCATGGGTGTCCAATTGCTAAGTGGGTTTTAAGAAGAAGCAGTGATGAAGAAAAAGTTCTTTGTTTGGTC
CGGCAGCGTACAGGCCACCACTGTCCAACTGCTGTGATGGTGGTGCTCATCATGGTGTGGGATGGCATCC
CTCTTCCAATGGCCGACCGGCTATACACAGAGCTCACAGAGAATCTAAAGTCATACAATGGGCACCCTAC
CGACAGAAGATGCACCCTCAATGAAAATCGTACCTGTACATGTCAAGGAATTGATCCAGAGACTTGTGGA
GCTTCATTCTCTTTTGGCTGTTCATGGAGTATGTACTTTAATGGCTGTAAGTTTGGTAGAAGCCCAAGCC
CCAGAAGATTTAGAATTGATCCAAGCTCTCCCTTACATGAAAAAAACCTTGAAGATAACTTACAGAGTTT
GGCTACACGATTAGCTCCAATTTATAAGCAGTATGCTCCAGTAGCTTACCAAAATCAGGTGGAATATGAA
AATGTTGCCCGAGAATGTCGGCTTGGCAGCAAGGAAGGTCGACCCTTCTCTGGGGTCACTGCTTGCCTGG
ACTTCTGTGCTCATCCCCACAGGGACATTCACAACATGAATAATGGAAGCACTGTGGTTTGTACCTTAAC
TCGAGAAGATAACCGCTCTTTGGGTGTTATTCCTCAAGATGAGCAGCTCCATGTGCTACCTCTTTATAAG
CTTTCAGACACAGATGAGTTTGGCTCCAAGGAAGGAATGGAAGCCAAGATCAAATCTGGGGCCATCGAGG
TCCTGGCACCCCGCCGCAAAAAAAGAACGTGTTTCACTCAGCCTGTTCCCCGTTCTGGAAAGAAGAGGGC
TGCGATGATGACAGAGGTTCTTGCACATAAGATAAGGGCAGTGGAAAAGAAACCTATTCCCCGAATCAAG
CGGAAGAATAACTCAACAACAACAAACAACAGTAAGCCTTCGTCACTGCCAACCTTAGGGAGTAACACTG
AAACCGTGCAACCTGAAGTAAAAAGTGAAACCGAACCCCATTTTATCTTAAAAAGTTCAGACAACACTAA
AACTTATTCGCTGATGCCATCCGCTCCTCACCCAGTGAAAGAGGCATCTCCAGGCTTCTCCTGGTCCCCG
AAGACTGCTTCAGCCACACCAGCTCCACTGAAGAATGACGCAACAGCCTCATGCGGGTTTTCAGAAAGAA
GCAGCACTCCCCACTGTACGATGCCTTCGGGAAGACTCAGTGGTGCCAATGCTGCAGCTGCTGATGGCCC
TGGCATTTCACAGCTTGGCGAAGTGGCTCCTCTCCCCACCCTGTCTGCTCCTGTGATGGAGCCCCTCATT
AATTCTGAGCCTTCCACTGGTGTGACTGAGCCGCTAACGCCTCATCAGCCAAACCACCAGCCCTCCTTCC
TCACCTCTCCTCAAGACCTTGCCTCTTCTCCAATGGAAGAAGATGAGCAGCATTCTGAAGCAGATGAGCC
TCCATCAGACGAACCCCTATCTGATGACCCCCTGTCACCTGCTGAGGAGAAATTGCCCCACATTGATGAG
TATTGGTCAGACAGTGAGCACATCTTTTTGGATGCAAATATTGGTGGGGTGGCCATCGCACCTGCTCACG
GCTCGGTTTTGATTGAGTGTGCCCGGCGAGAGCTGCACGCTACCACTCCTGTTGAGCACCCCAACCGTAA
TCATCCAACCCGCCTCTCCCTTGTCTTTTACCAGCACAAAAACCTAAATAAGCCCCAACATGGTTTTGAA
CTAAACAAGATTAAGTTTGAGGCTAAAGAAGCTAAGAATAAGAAAATGAAGGCCTCAGAGCAAAAAGACC
AGGCAGCTAATGAAGGTCCAGAACAGTCCTCTGAAGTAAATGAATTGAACCAAATTCCTTCTCATAAAGC
ATTAACATTAACCCATGACAATGTTGTCACCGTGTCCCCTTATGCTCTCACACACGTTGCGGGGCCCTAT
AACCATTGGGTCGGAGGGCCGAGCTCTGGCGCACCCCCACCAAGTGGAGGGTCTCCTGCCGGGTCCCCAA
CATCTACTGAAGAAGGCACCAGCGAATCCGCAACGCCCGAGTCAGGCCCTGGTACATCCACAGAACCATC
TGAAGGTAGTGCGCCTGGTTCCCCAGCTGGAAGCCCTACTTCCACCGAAGAAGGCACGTCAACCGAACCA
AGTGAAGGATCTGCCCCTGGGACCAGCACTGAACCATCTGAGCCAAAAAAGAAGAGAAAGGTAATGGACA
AGAAGTACAGCATCGGCCTGGCCATCGGCACCAACTCTGTGGGCTGGGCCGTGATCACCGACGAGTACAA
GGTGCCCAGCAAGAAATTCAAGGTGCTGGGCAACACCGACCGGCACAGCATCAAGAAGAACCTGATCGGC
GCCCTGCTGTTCGACAGCGGAGAAACAGCCGAGGCCACCCGGCTGAAGAGAACCGCCAGAAGAAGATACA
CCAGACGGAAGAACCGGATCTGCTATCTGCAAGAGATCTTCAGCAACGAGATGGCCAAGGTGGACGACAG
CTTCTTCCACAGACTGGAAGAGTCCTTCCTGGTGGAAGAGGATAAGAAGCACGAGCGGCACCCCATCTTC
GGCAACATCGTGGACGAGGTGGCCTACCACGAGAAGTACCCCACCATCTACCACCTGAGAAAGAAACTGG
TGGACAGCACCGACAAGGCCGACCTGCGGCTGATCTATCTGGCCCTGGCCCACATGATCAAGTTCCGGGG
CCACTTCCTGATCGAGGGCGACCTGAACCCCGACAACAGCGACGTGGACAAGCTGTTCATCCAGCTGGTG
CAGACCTACAACCAGCTGTTCGAGGAAAACCCCATCAACGCCAGCGGCGTGGACGCCAAGGCCATCCTGT
CTGCCAGACTGAGCAAGAGCAGACGGCTGGAAAATCTGATCGCCCAGCTGCCCGGCGAGAAGAAGAATGG
CCTGTTCGGCAACCTGATTGCCCTGAGCCTGGGCCTGACCCCCAACTTCAAGAGCAACTTCGACCTGGCC
GAGGATGCCAAACTGCAGCTGAGCAAGGACACCTACGACGACGACCTGGACAACCTGCTGGCCCAGATCG
GCGACCAGTACGCCGACCTGTTTCTGGCCGCCAAGAACCTGTCCGACGCCATCCTGCTGAGCGACATCCT
GAGAGTGAACACCGAGATCACCAAGGCCCCCCTGAGCGCCTCTATGATCAAGAGATACGACGAGCACCAC
CAGGACCTGACCCTGCTGAAAGCTCTCGTGCGGCAGCAGCTGCCTGAGAAGTACAAAGAGATTTTCTTCG
ACCAGAGCAAGAACGGCTACGCCGGCTACATCGATGGCGGAGCCAGCCAGGAAGAGTTCTACAAGTTCAT
CAAGCCCATCCTGGAAAAGATGGACGGCACCGAGGAACTGCTCGTGAAGCTGAACAGAGAGGACCTGCTG
CGGAAGCAGCGGACCTTCGACAACGGCAGCATCCCCCACCAGATCCACCTGGGAGAGCTGCACGCCATTC
TGCGGCGGCAGGAAGATTTTTACCCATTCCTGAAGGACAACCGGGAAAAGATCGAGAAGATCCTGACCTT
CCGCATCCCCTACTACGTGGGCCCTCTGGCCAGGGGAAACAGCAGATTCGCCTGGATGACCAGAAAGAGC
GAGGAAACCATCACCCCCTGGAACTTCGAGGAAGTGGTGGACAAGGGCGCCAGCGCCCAGAGCTTCATCG
AGCGGATGACCAACTTCGATAAGAACCTGCCCAACGAGAAGGTGCTGCCCAAGCACAGCCTGCTGTACGA
GTACTTCACCGTGTACAACGAGCTGACCAAAGTGAAATACGTGACCGAGGGAATGAGAAAGCCCGCCTTC
CTGAGCGGCGAGCAGAAAAAAGCCATCGTGGACCTGCTGTTCAAGACCAACCGGAAAGTGACCGTGAAGC
AGCTGAAAGAGGACTACTTCAAGAAAATCGAGTGCTTCGACTCCGTGGAAATCTCCGGCGTGGAAGATCG
GTTCAACGCCTCCCTGGGCACATACCACGATCTGCTGAAAATTATCAAGGACAAGGACTTCCTGGACAAT
GAGGAAAACGAGGACATTCTGGAAGATATCGTGCTGACCCTGACACTGTTTGAGGACAGAGAGATGATCG
AGGAACGGCTGAAAACCTATGCCCACCTGTTCGACGACAAAGTGATGAAGCAGCTGAAGCGGCGGAGATA
CACCGGCTGGGGCAGGCTGAGCCGGAAGCTGATCAACGGCATCCGGGACAAGCAGTCCGGCAAGACAATC
CTGGATTTCCTGAAGTCCGACGGCTTCGCCAACAGAAACTTCATGCAGCTGATCCACGACGACAGCCTGA
CCTTTAAAGAGGACATCCAGAAAGCCCAGGTGTCCGGCCAGGGCGATAGCCTGCACGAGCACATTGCCAA
TCTGGCCGGCAGCCCCGCCATTAAGAAGGGCATCCTGCAGACAGTGAAGGTGGTGGACGAGCTCGTGAAA
GTGATGGGCCGGCACAAGCCCGAGAACATCGTGATCGAAATGGCCAGAGAGAACCAGACCACCCAGAAGG
GACAGAAGAACAGCCGCGAGAGAATGAAGCGGATCGAAGAGGGCATCAAAGAGCTGGGCAGCCAGATCCT
GAAAGAACACCCCGTGGAAAACACCCAGCTGCAGAACGAGAAGCTGTACCTGTACTACCTGCAGAATGGG
CGGGATATGTACGTGGACCAGGAACTGGACATCAACCGGCTGTCCGACTACGATGTGGACGCTATCGTGC
CTCAGAGCTTTCTGAAGGACGACTCCATCGATAACAAAGTGCTGACTCGGAGCGACAAGAACCGGGGCAA
GAGCGACAACGTGCCCTCCGAAGAGGTCGTGAAGAAGATGAAGAACTACTGGCGCCAGCTGCTGAATGCC
AAGCTGATTACCCAGAGGAAGTTCGACAATCTGACCAAGGCCGAGAGAGGCGGCCTGAGCGAACTGGATA
AGGCCGGCTTCATCAAGAGACAGCTGGTGGAAACCCGGCAGATCACAAAGCACGTGGCACAGATCCTGGA
CTCCCGGATGAACACTAAGTACGACGAGAACGACAAACTGATCCGGGAAGTGAAAGTGATCACCCTGAAG
TCCAAGCTGGTGTCCGATTTCCGGAAGGATTTCCAGTTTTACAAAGTGCGCGAGATCAACAACTACCACC
ACGCCCACGACGCCTACCTGAACGCCGTCGTGGGAACCGCCCTGATCAAAAAGTACCCTAAGCTGGAAAG
CGAGTTCGTGTACGGCGACTACAAGGTGTACGACGTGCGGAAGATGATCGCCAAGAGCGAGCAGGAAATC
GGCAAGGCTACCGCCAAGTACTTCTTCTACAGCAACATCATGAACTTTTTCAAGACCGAGATTACCCTGG
CCAACGGCGAGATCCGGAAGCGGCCTCTGATCGAGACAAACGGCGAAACAGGCGAGATCGTGTGGGATAA
GGGCCGGGACTTTGCCACCGTGCGGAAAGTGCTGTCTATGCCCCAAGTGAATATCGTGAAAAAGACCGAG
GTGCAGACAGGCGGCTTCAGCAAAGAGTCTATCCTGCCCAAGAGGAACAGCGACAAGCTGATCGCCAGAA
AGAAGGACTGGGACCCTAAGAAGTACGGCGGCTTCGACAGCCCCACCGTGGCCTATTCTGTGCTGGTGGT
GGCCAAAGTGGAAAAGGGCAAGTCCAAGAAACTGAAGAGTGTGAAAGAGCTGCTGGGGATCACCATCATG
GAAAGAAGCAGCTTCGAGAAGAATCCCATCGACTTTCTGGAAGCCAAGGGCTACAAAGAAGTGAAAAAGG
ACCTGATCATCAAGCTGCCTAAGTACTCCCTGTTCGAGCTGGAAAACGGCCGGAAGAGAATGCTGGCCTC
TGCCGGCGAACTGCAGAAGGGAAACGAACTGGCCCTGCCCTCCAAATATGTGAACTTCCTGTACCTGGCC
AGCCACTATGAGAAGCTGAAGGGCTCCCCCGAGGATAATGAGCAGAAACAGCTGTTTGTGGAACAGCACA
AACACTACCTGGACGAGATCATCGAGCAGATCAGCGAGTTCTCCAAGAGAGTGATCCTGGCCGACGCTAA
TCTGGACAAGGTGCTGAGCGCCTACAACAAGCACAGAGACAAGCCTATCAGAGAGCAGGCCGAGAATATC
ATCCACCTGTTTACCCTGACCAATCTGGGAGCCCCTGCCGCCTTCAAGTACTTTGACACCACCATCGACC
GGAAGAGGTACACCAGCACCAAAGAGGTGCTGGACGCCACCCTGATCCACCAGAGCATCACCGGCCTGTA
CGAGACACGGATCGACCTGTCTCAGCTGGGAGGCGACGGTGGCGGAGGCTCGCCAAAGAAAAAACGAAAA
GTAGATCCGAAAAAGAAGAGGAAGGTGGGAGGTAGTGGGGCTACTAACTTCAGCCTGCTGAAGCAGGCTG
GAGACGTGGAGGAGAACCCTGGACCTAGCGAGCTGATTAAGGAGAACATGCACATGAAGCTGTACATGGA
GGGCACCGTGGACAACCATCACTTCAAGTGCACATCCGAGGGCGAAGGCAAGCCCTACGAGGGCACCCAG
ACCATGAGAATCAAGGTGGTCGAGGGCGGCCCTCTCCCCTTCGCCTTCGACATCCTGGCTACTAGCTTCC
TCTACGGCAGCAAGACCTTCATCAACCACACCCAGGGCATCCCCGACTTCTTCAAGCAGTCCTTCCCTGA
GGGCTTCACATGGGAGAGAGTCACCACATACGAAGACGGGGGCGTGCTGACCGCTACCCAGGACACCAGC
CTCCAGGACGGCTGCCTCATCTACAACGTCAAGATCAGAGGGGTGAACTTCACATCCAACGGCCCTGTGA
TGCAGAAGAAAACACTCGGCTGGGAGGCCTTCACCGAGACGCTGTACCCCGCTGACGGCGGCCTGGAAGG
CAGAAACGACATGGCCCTGAAGCTCGTGGGCGGGAGCCATCTGATCGCAAACATCAAGACCACATATAGA
TCCAAGAAACCCGCTAAGAACCTCAAGATGCCTGGCGTCTACTATGTGGACTACAGACTGGAAAGAATCA
AGGAGGCCAACAACGAGACCTACGTCGAGCAGCACGAGGTGGCAGTGGCCAGATACTGCGACCTCCCTAG
CAAACTGGGGCACAAGCTTAATTAAGGATCCTGATTGATCGATAGAGCTCGAATTTCCCCGATCGTTCAA
ACATTTGGCAATAAAGTTTCTTAAGATTGAATCCTGTTGCCGGTCTTGCGATGATTATCATATAATTTCT
GTTGAATTACGTTAAGCATGTAATAATTAACATGTAATGCATGACGTTATTTATGAGATGGGTTTTTATG
ATTAGAGTCCCGCAATTATACATTTAATACGCGATAGAAAACAAAATATAGCGCGCAAACTAGGATAAAT
TATCGCGCGCGGTGTCATCTATGTTACTAGATCGGGGTACCGAGCTCGAATTCGTAATCATGTCATAGCT
GTTTCCTGTGTGAAATTGTTATCCGCTCACAATTCCACACAACATACGAGCCGGAAGCATAAAGTGTAAA
GCCTGGGGTGCCTAATGAGTGAGCTAACTCACATTAATTGCGTTGCGCTCACTGCCCGCTTTCCAGTCGG
GAAACCTGTCGTGCCAGCTGCATTAATGAATCGGCCAACGCGCGGGGAGAGGCGGTTTGCGTATTGGCTA
GAGCAGCTTGCCAACATGGTGGAGCACGACACTCTCGTCTACTCCAAGAATATCAAAGATACAGTCTCAG
AAGACCAAAGGGCTATTGAGACTTTTCAACAAAGGGTAATATCGGGAAACCTCCTCGGATTCCATTGCCC
AGCTATCTGTCACTTCATCAAAAGGACAGTAGAAAAGGAAGGTGGCACCTACAAATGCCATCATTGCGAT
AAAGGAAAGGCTATCGTTCAAGATGCCTCTGCCGACAGTGGTCCCAAAGATGGACCCCCACCCACGAGGA
GCATCGTGGAAAAAGAAGACGTTCCAACCACGTCTTCAAAGCAAGTGGATTGATGTGAACATGGTGGAGC
ACGACACTCTCGTCTACTCCAAGAATATCAAAGATACAGTCTCAGAAGACCAAAGGGCTATTGAGACTTT
TCAACAAAGGGTAATATCGGGAAACCTCCTCGGATTCCATTGCCCAGCTATCTGTCACTTCATCAAAAGG
ACAGTAGAAAAGGAAGGTGGCACCTACAAATGCCATCATTGCGATAAAGGAAAGGCTATCGTTCAAGATG
CCTCTGCCGACAGTGGTCCCAAAGATGGACCCCCACCCACGAGGAGCATCGTGGAAAAAGAAGACGTTCC
AACCACGTCTTCAAAGCAAGTGGATTGATGTGATATCTCCACTGACGTAAGGGATGACGCACAATCCCAC
TATCCTTCGCAAGACCCTTCCTCTATATAAGGAAGTTCATTTCATTTGGAGAGGACACGCTGAAATCACC
AGTCTCTCTCTACAAATCTATCTCTCTCGAGCTTTCGCAGATCCGGGGGGCAATGAGATATGAAAAAGCC
TGAACTCACCGCGACGTCTGTCGAGAAGTTTCTGATCGAAAAGTTCGACAGCGTCTCCGACCTGATGCAG
CTCTCGGAGGGCGAAGAATCTCGTGCTTTCAGCTTCGATGTAGGAGGGCGTGGATATGTCCTGCGGGTAA
ATAGCTGCGCCGATGGTTTCTACAAAGATCGTTATGTTTATCGGCACTTTGCATCGGCCGCGCTCCCGAT
TCCGGAAGTGCTTGACATTGGGGAGTTTAGCGAGAGCCTGACCTATTGCATCTCCCGCCGTTCACAGGGT
GTCACGTTGCAAGACCTGCCTGAAACCGAACTGCCCGCTGTTCTACAACCGGTCGCGGAGGCTATGGATG
CGATCGCTGCGGCCGATCTTAGCCAGACGAGCGGGTTCGGCCCATTCGGACCGCAAGGAATCGGTCAATA
CACTACATGGCGTGATTTCATATGCGCGATTGCTGATCCCCATGTGTATCACTGGCAAACTGTGATGGAC
GACACCGTCAGTGCGTCCGTCGCGCAGGCTCTCGATGATCTGATGCTTTGGGCCGAGGACTGCCCCGAAG
TCCGGCACCTCGTGCACGCGGATTTCGGCTCCAACAATGTCCTGACGGACAATGGCCGCATAACAGCGGT
CATTGACTGGAGCGAGGCGATGTTCGGGGATTCCCAATACGAGGTCGCCAACATCTTCTTCTGGAGGCCG
TGGTTGGCTTGTATGGAGCAGCAGACGCGCTACTTCGAGCGGAGGCATCCGGAGCTTGCAGGATCGCCAC
GACTCCGGGCGTATATGCTCCGCATTGGTCTTGACCAACTCTATCAGAGCTTGGTTGACGGCAATTTCGA
TGATGCAGCTTGGGCGCAGGGTCGATGCGACGCAATCGTCCGATCCGGAGCCGGGACTGTCGGGCGTACA
CAAATCGCCCGCAGAAGCGCGGCCGTCTGGACCGATGGCTGTGTAGAAGTACTCGCCGATAGTGGAAACC
GACGCCCCAGCACTCGTCCGAGGGCAAAGAAATAGAGTAGATGCCGACCGGGATCTGTCGATCGACAAGC
TCGAGTTTCTCCATAATAATGTGTGAGTAGTTCCCAGATAAGGGAATTAGGGTTCCTATAGGGTTTCGCT
CATGTGTTGAGCATATAAGAAACCCTTAGTATGTATTTGTATTTGTAAAATACTTCTATCAATAAAATTT
CTAATTCCTAAAACCAAAATCCAGTACTAAAATCCAGATCCCCCGAATTAATTCGGCGTTAATTCAGTAC
ATTAAAAACGTCCGCAATGTGTTATTAAGTTGTCTAAGCGTCAATTTGTTTACACCACAATATATCCTGC
CACCAGCCAGCCAACAGCTCCCCGACCGGCAGCTCGGCACAAAATCACCACTCGATACAGGCAGCCCATC
AGTCCGGGACGGCGTCAGCGGGAGAGCCGTTGTAAGGCGGCAGACTTTGCTCATGTTACCGATGCTATTC
GGAAGAACGGCAACTAAGCTGCCGGGTTTGAAACACGGATGATCTCGCGGAGGGTAGCATGTTGATTGTA
ACGATGACAGAGCGTTGCTGCCTGTGATCACCGCGGTTTCAAAATCGGCTCCGTCGATACTATGTTATAC
GCCAACTTTGAAAACAACTTTGAAAAAGCTGTTTTCTGGTATTTAAGGTTTTAGAATGCAAGGAACAGTG
AATTGGAGTTCGTCTTGTTATAATTAGCTTCTTGGGGTATCTTTAAATACTGTAGAAAAGAGGAAGGAAA
TAATAAATGGCTAAAATGAGAATATCACCGGAATTGAAAAAACTGATCGAAAAATACCGCTGCGTAAAAG
ATACGGAAGGAATGTCTCCTGCTAAGGTATATAAGCTGGTGGGAGAAAATGAAAACCTATATTTAAAAAT
GACGGACAGCCGGTATAAAGGGACCACCTATGATGTGGAACGGGAAAAGGACATGATGCTATGGCTGGAA
GGAAAGCTGCCTGTTCCAAAGGTCCTGCACTTTGAACGGCATGATGGCTGGAGCAATCTGCTCATGAGTG
AGGCCGATGGCGTCCTTTGCTCGGAAGAGTATGAAGATGAACAAAGCCCTGAAAAGATTATCGAGCTGTA
TGCGGAGTGCATCAGGCTCTTTCACTCCATCGACATATCGGATTGTCCCTATACGAATAGCTTAGACAGC
CGCTTAGCCGAATTGGATTACTTACTGAATAACGATCTGGCCGATGTGGATTGCGAAAACTGGGAAGAAG
ACACTCCATTTAAAGATCCGCGCGAGCTGTATGATTTTTTAAAGACGGAAAAGCCCGAAGAGGAACTTGT
CTTTTCCCACGGCGACCTGGGAGACAGCAACATCTTTGTGAAAGATGGCAAAGTAAGTGGCTTTATTGAT
CTTGGGAGAAGCGGCAGGGCGGACAAGTGGTATGACATTGCCTTCTGCGTCCGGTCGATCAGGGAGGATA
TCGGGGAAGAACAGTATGTCGAGCTATTTTTTGACTTACTGGGGATCAAGCCTGATTGGGAGAAAATAAA
ATATTATATTTTACTGGATGAATTGTTTTAGTACCTAGAATGCATGACCAAAATCCCTTAACGTGAGTTT
TCGTTCCACTGAGCGTCAGACCCCGTAGAAAAGATCAAAGGATCTTCTTGAGATCCTTTTTTTCTGCGCG
TAATCTGCTGCTTGCAAACAAAAAAACCACCGCTACCAGCGGTGGTTTGTTTGCCGGATCAAGAGCTACC
AACTCTTTTTCCGAAGGTAACTGGCTTCAGCAGAGCGCAGATACCAAATACTGTCCTTCTAGTGTAGCCG
TAGTTAGGCCACCACTTCAAGAACTCTGTAGCACCGCCTACATACCTCGCTCTGCTAATCCTGTTACCAG
TGGCTGCTGCCAGTGGCGATAAGTCGTGTCTTACCGGGTTGGACTCAAGACGATAGTTACCGGATAAGGC
GCAGCGGTCGGGCTGAACGGGGGGTTCGTGCACACAGCCCAGCTTGGAGCGAACGACCTACACCGAACTG
AGATACCTACAGCGTGAGCTATGAGAAAGCGCCACGCTTCCCGAAGGGAGAAAGGCGGACAGGTATCCGG
TAAGCGGCAGGGTCGGAACAGGAGAGCGCACGAGGGAGCTTCCAGGGGGAAACGCCTGGTATCTTTATAG
TCCTGTCGGGTTTCGCCACCTCTGACTTGAGCGTCGATTTTTGTGATGCTCGTCAGGGGGGCGGAGCCTA
TGGAAAAACGCCAGCAACGCGGCCTTTTTACGGTTCCTGGCCTTTTGCTGGCCTTTTGCTCACATGTTCT
TTCCTGCGTTATCCCCTGATTCTGTGGATAACCGTATTACCGCCTTTGAGTGAGCTGATACCGCTCGCCG
CAGCCGAACGACCGAGCGCAGCGAGTCAGTGAGCGAGGAAGCGGAAGAGCGCCTGATGCGGTATTTTCTC
CTTACGCATCTGTGCGGTATTTCACACCGCATATGGTGCACTCTCAGTACAATCTGCTCTGATGCCGCAT
AGTTAAGCCAGTATACACTCCGCTATCGCTACGTGACTGGGTCATGGCTGCGCCCCGACACCCGCCAACA
CCCGCTGACGCGCCCTGACGGGCTTGTCTGCTCCCGGCATCCGCTTACAGACAAGCTGTGACCGTCTCCG
GGAGCTGCATGTGTCAGAGGTTTTCACCGTCATCACCGAAACGCGCGAGGCAGGGTGCCTTGATGTGGGC
GCCGGCGGTCGAGTGGCGACGGCGCGGCTTGTCCGCGCCCTGGTAGATTGCCTGGCCGTAGGCCAGCCAT
TTTTGAGCGGCCAGCGGCCGCGATAGGCCGACGCGAAGCGGCGGGGCGTAGGGAGCGCAGCGACCGAAGG
GTAGGCGCTTTTTGCAGCTCTTCGGCTGTGCGCTGGCCAGACAGTTATGCACAGGCCAGGCGGGTTTTAA
GAGTTTTAATAAGTTTTAAAGAGTTTTAGGCGGAAAAATCGCCTTTTTTCTCTTTTATATCAGTCACTTA
CATGTGTGACCGGTTCCCAATGTACGGCTTTGGGTTCCCAATGTACGGGTTCCGGTTCCCAATGTACGGC
TTTGGGTTCCCAATGTACGTGCTATCCACAGGAAAGAGACCTTTTCGACCTTTTTCCCCTGCTAGGGCAA
TTTGCCCTAGCATCTGCTCCGTACATTAGGAACCGGCGGATGCTTCGCCCTCGATCAGGTTGCGGTAGCG
CATGACTAGGATCGGGCCAGCCTGCCCCGCCTCCTCCTTCAAATCGTACTCCGGCAGGTCATTTGACCCG
ATCAGCTTGCGCACGGTGAAACAGAACTTCTTGAACTCTCCGGCGCTGCCACTGCGTTCGTAGATCGTCT
TGAACAACCATCTGGCTTCTGCCTTGCCTGCGGCGCGGCGTGCCAGGCGGTAGAGAAAACGGCCGATGCC
GGGATCGATCAAAAAGTAATCGGGGTGAACCGTCAGCACGTCCGGGTTCTTGCCTTCTGTGATCTCGCGG
TACATCCAATCAGCTAGCTCGATCTCGATGTACTCCGGCCGCCCGGTTTCGCTCTTTACGATCTTGTAGC
GGCTAATCAAGGCTTCACCCTCGGATACCGTCACCAGGCGGCCGTTCTTGGCCTTCTTCGTACGCTGCAT
GGCAACGTGCGTGGTGTTTAACCGAATGCAGGTTTCTACCAGGTCGTCTTTCTGCTTTCCGCCATCGGCT
CGCCGGCAGAACTTGAGTACGTCCGCAACGTGTGGACGGAACACGCGGCCGGGCTTGTCTCCCTTCCCTT
CCCGGTATCGGTTCATGGATTCGGTTAGATGGGAAACCGCCATCAGTACCAGGTCGTAATCCCACACACT
GGCCATGCCGGCCGGCCCTGCGGAAACCTCTACGTGCCCGTCTGGAAGCTCGTAGCGGATCACCTCGCCA
GCTCGTCGGTCACGCTTCGACAGACGGAAAACGGCCACGTCCATGATGCTGCGACTATCGCGGGTGCCCA
CGTCATAGAGCATCGGAACGAAAAAATCTGGTTGCTCGTCGCCCTTGGGCGGCTTCCTAATCGACGGCGC
ACCGGCTGCCGGCGGTTGCCGGGATTCTTTGCGGATTCGATCAGCGGCCGCTTGCCACGATTCACCGGGG
CGTGCTTCTGCCTCGATGCGTTGCCGCTGGGCGGCCTGCGCGGCCTTCAACTTCTCCACCAGGTCATCAC
CCAGCGCCGCGCCGATTTGTACCGGGCCGGATGGTTTGCGACCGCTCACGCCGATTCCTCGGGCTTGGGG
GTTCCAGTGCCATTGCAGGGCCGGCAGGCAACCCAGCCGCTTACGCCTGGCCAACCGCCCGTTCCTCCAC
ACATGGGGCATTCCACGGCGTCGGTGCCTGGTTGTTCTTGATTTTCCATGCCGCCTCCTTTAGCCGCTAA
AATTCATCTACTCATTTATTCATTTGCTCATTTACTCTGGTAGCTGCGCGATGTATTCAGATAGCAGCTC
GGTAATGGTCTTGCCTTGGCGTACCGCGTACATCTTCAGCTTGGTGTGATCCTCCGCCGGCAACTGAAAG
TTGACCCGCTTCATGGCTGGCGTGTCTGCCAGGCTGGCCAACGTTGCAGCCTTGCTGCTGCGTGCGCTCG
GACGGCCGGCACTTAGCGTGTTTGTGCTTTTGCTCATTTTCTCTTTACCTCATTAACTCAAATGAGTTTT
GATTTAATTTCAGCGGCCAGCGCCTGGACCTCGCGGGCAGCGTCGCCCTCGGGTTCTGATTCAAGAACGG
TTGTGCCGGCGGCGGCAGTGCCTGGGTAGCTCACGCGCTGCGTGATACGGGACTCAAGAATGGGCAGCTC
GTACCCGGCCAGCGCCTCGGCAACCTCACCGCCGATGCGCGTGCCTTTGATCGCCCGCGACACGACAAAG
GCCGCTTGTAGCCTTCCATCCGTGACCTCAATGCGCTGCTTAACCAGCTCCACCAGGTCGGCGGTGGCCC
ATATGTCGTAAGGGCTTGGCTGCACCGGAATCAGCACGAAGTCGGCTGCCTTGATCGCGGACACAGCCAA
GTCCGCCGCCTGGGGCGCTCCGTCGATCACTACGAAGTCGCGCCGGCCGATGGCCTTCACGTCGCGGTCA
ATCGTCGGGCGGTCGATGCCGACAACGGTTAGCGGTTGATCTTCCCGCACGGCCGCCCAATCGCGGGCAC
TGCCCTGGGGATCGGAATCGACTAACAGAACATCGGCCCCGGCGAGTTGCAGGGCGCGGGCTAGATGGGT
TGCGATGGTCGTCTTGCCTGACCCGCCTTTCTGGTTAAGTACAGCGATAACCTTCATGCGTTCCCCTTGC
GTATTTGTTTATTTACTCATCGCATCATATACGCAGCGACCGCATGACGCAAGCTGTTTTACTCAAATAC
ACATCACCTTTTTAGACGGCGGCGCTCGGTTTCTTCAGCGGCCAAGCTGGCCGGCCAGGCCGCCAGCTTG
GCATCAGACAAACCGGCCAGGATTTCATGCAGCCGCACGGTTGAGACGTGCGCGGGCGGCTCGAACACGT
ACCCGGCCGCGATCATCTCCGCCTCGATCTCTTCGGTAATGAAAAACGGTTCGTCCTGGCCGTCCTGGTG
CGGTTTCATGCTTGTTCCTCTTGGCGTTCATTCTCGGCGGCCGCCAGGGCGTCGGCCTCGGTCAATGCGT
CCTCACGGAAGGCACCGCGCCGCCTGGCCTCGGTGGGCGTCACTTCCTCGCTGCGCTCAAGTGCGCGGTA
CAGGGTCGAGCGATGCACGCCAAGCAGTGCAGCCGCCTCTTTCACGGTGCGGCCTTCCTGGTCGATCAGC
TCGCGGGCGTGCGCGATCTGTGCCGGGGTGAGGGTAGGGCGGGGGCCAAACTTCACGCCTCGGGCCTTGG
CGGCCTCGCGCCCGCTCCGGGTGCGGTCGATGATTAGGGAACGCTCGAACTCGGCAATGCCGGCGAACAC
GGTCAACACCATGCGGCCGGCCGGCGTGGTGGTGTCGGCCCACGGCTCTGCCAGGCTACGCAGGCCCGCG
CCGGCCTCCTGGATGCGCTCGGCAATGTCCAGTAGGTCGCGGGTGCTGCGGGCCAGGCGGTCTAGCCTGG
TCACTGTCACAACGTCGCCAGGGCGTAGGTGGTCAAGCATCCTGGCCAGCTCCGGGCGGTCGCGCCTGGT
GCCGGTGATCTTCTCGGAAAACAGCTTGGTGCAGCCGGCCGCGTGCAGTTCGGCCCGTTGGTTGGTCAAG
TCCTGGTCGTCGGTGCTGACGCGGGCATAGCCCAGCAGGCCAGCGGCGGCGCTCTTGTTCATGGCGTAAT
GTCTCCGGTTCTAGTCGCAAGTATTCTACTTTATGCGACTAAAACACGCGACAAGAAAACGCCAGGAAAA
GGGCAGGGCGGCAGCCTGTCGCGTAACTTAGGACTTGTGCGACATGTCGTTTTCAGAAGACGGCTGCACT
GAACGTCAGAAGCCGACTGCACTATAGCAGCGGAGGGGTTGGATCAAAGTACTTTGATCCCGAGGGGAAC
CCTGTGGTTGGCATGCACATACAAATGGACGAACGGATAAACCTTTTCACGCCCTTTTAAATATCCGATT
ATTCTAATAAACGCTCTTTTCTCTTAGGTTTACCCGCCAATATATCCTGTCAAACACTGATAGTTTAAAC
TGAAGGCGGGAAACGACAATCTGATCCAAGCTCAAGCTGCTCTAGCATTCGCCATTCAGGCTGCGCAACT
GTTGGGAAGGGCGATCGGTGCGGGCCTCTTCGCTATTACGCCAGCTGGCGAAAGGGGGATGTGCTGCAAG
GCGATTAAGTTGGGTAACGCCAGGGTTTTCCCAGTCACGACGTTGTAAAACGACGGCCAGTGCCA
Features (pLannotate 1.2.2; 28 found; start..end, strand, type, name):
     72..440     +  CDS            HST (fragment): HSTC_ARATH - Also known as HPT2, VTE2-2. Experimental evidence at protein level: Swiss-Prot protein existence level 1. Involved in the synthesis of plastoquinone-9. Can use both homogentisic acid and 2,5-dihydroxyphenylacetic acid gamma-lactone as prenyl acceptors, and solanesyl diphosphate > farnesyl diphosphate > geranylgeranyl diphosphate >> phytyl diphosphate as prenyl donors. Do not catalyze the decardoxylation of homogentisate uncoupled from prenylation. From Arabidopsis thaliana (Mouse-ear cress).
    592..675     +  CDS            HST (fragment): HSTC_ARATH - Also known as HPT2, VTE2-2. Experimental evidence at protein level: Swiss-Prot protein existence level 1. Involved in the synthesis of plastoquinone-9. Can use both homogentisic acid and 2,5-dihydroxyphenylacetic acid gamma-lactone as prenyl acceptors, and solanesyl diphosphate > farnesyl diphosphate > geranylgeranyl diphosphate >> phytyl diphosphate as prenyl donors. Do not catalyze the decardoxylation of homogentisate uncoupled from prenylation. From Arabidopsis thaliana (Mouse-ear cress).
    941..1015    +  CDS            HST (fragment): HSTC_ARATH - Also known as HPT2, VTE2-2. Experimental evidence at protein level: Swiss-Prot protein existence level 1. Involved in the synthesis of plastoquinone-9. Can use both homogentisic acid and 2,5-dihydroxyphenylacetic acid gamma-lactone as prenyl acceptors, and solanesyl diphosphate > farnesyl diphosphate > geranylgeranyl diphosphate >> phytyl diphosphate as prenyl donors. Do not catalyze the decardoxylation of homogentisate uncoupled from prenylation. From Arabidopsis thaliana (Mouse-ear cress).
   1688..3862    +  CDS            TET1 (fragment): TET1_HUMAN - Also known as CXXC6, KIAA1676, LCX. Experimental evidence at protein level: Swiss-Prot protein existence level 1. Dioxygenase that catalyzes the conversion of the modified genomic base 5-methylcytosine (5mC) into 5-hydroxymethylcytosine (5hmC) and plays a key role in active DNA demethylation. Also mediates subsequent conversion of 5hmC into 5-formylcytosine (5fC), and conversion of 5fC to 5-carboxylcytosine (5caC). Conversion of 5mC into 5hmC, 5fC and 5caC probably constitutes the first step in cytosine demethylation. Methylation at the C5 position of cytosine bases is an epigenet
   4103..4123    +  CDS            SV40 NLS: nuclear localization signal of SV40 (simian virus 40) large T antigen
   4124..8227    +  CDS            Cas9: Cas9 (Csn1) endonuclease from the Streptococcus pyogenes Type II CRISPR/Cas system generates RNA-guided double strand breaks in DNA
   8357..9055    +  CDS            TagBFP: monomeric blue fluorescent protein mammalian codon-optimized
   9091..9343    +  terminator     NOS terminator: nopaline synthase terminator and poly(A) signal
   9345..9363    -  misc_feature   MCS (fragment): pUC18/19 multiple cloning site
   9394..9416    -  protein_bind   lac operator (fragment): The lac repressor binds to the lac operator to inhibit transcription in E. coli. This inhibition can be relieved by adding lactose or isopropyl-β-D-thiogalactopyranoside (IPTG). lac repressor encoded by lacI
   9420..9450    -  promoter       lac promoter: promoter for the E. coli lac operon
   9465..9486    -  protein_bind   CAP binding site: CAP binding activates transcription in the presence of cAMP. E. coli catabolite activator protein
   9499..9587    -  CDS            lacI (fragment): lac repressor; lacI; The lac repressor binds to the lac operator to inhibit transcription in E. coli. This inhibition can be relieved by adding lactose or isopropyl-β-D-thiogalactopyranoside (IPTG).
   9677..10353   +  promoter       CaMV 35S promoter (enhanced): cauliflower mosaic virus 35S promoter with a duplicated enhancer region
  10420..11445   +  CDS            HygR: hygromycin B phosphotransferase confers resistance to hygromycin
  11486..11660   +  polyA_signal   CaMV poly(A) signal: cauliflower mosaic virus polyadenylation signal
  11738..11762   -  misc_feature   LB T-DNA repeat: left border repeat from nopaline C58 T-DNA
  12187..12981   +  CDS            KanR: aminoglycoside phosphotransferase; aphA-3; confers resistance to kanamycin
  13068..13656   +  rep_origin     ori: high-copy-number ColE1/pMB1/pBR322/pUC origin of replication
  13842..13982   -  misc_feature   bom: basis of mobility region from pBR322
  14084..14123   -  CDS            rop (fragment): Rop protein, which maintains plasmids at low copy number; rop
  14326..14520   -  rep_origin     pVS1 oriV: origin of replication for the Pseudomonas plasmid pVS1 (Heeb et al., 2000)
  14586..15659   -  CDS            pVS1 RepA: replication protein from the Pseudomonas plasmid pVS1 (Heeb et al., 2000)
  16088..16717   -  CDS            pVS1 StaA: stability protein from the Pseudomonas plasmid pVS1 (Heeb et al., 2000)
  17277..17678   -  CDS            Y4CG_SINFN (fragment): Protein inferred from homology: Swiss-Prot protein existence level 3. From Sinorhizobium fredii (strain NBRC 101917 / NGR234).
  18018..18042   -  misc_feature   RB T-DNA repeat: right border repeat from nopaline C58 T-DNA
  18108..18262   -  CDS            lacZα (fragment): LacZα fragment of β-galactosidase; lacZ fragment
  18265..29      -  misc_feature   MCS (fragment) (across the origin): pUC18/19 multiple cloning site
