[The description below was written by a language model from this plasmid's Addgene catalogue record and pLannotate feature annotations shown in this document.]
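Description:
TET1cd-dCas9 (D12) is a plant binary vector built on pCAMBIA1300 for Agrobacterium-mediated T-DNA delivery of a CRISPR-based DNA demethylation effector, developed for methylation editing in Arabidopsis. The backbone carries a high-copy ColE1/pMB1-type origin with a bom site for propagation in E. coli, the pVS1 oriV with its RepA and StaA genes for replication and stable maintenance in Agrobacterium, and a kanamycin resistance gene for bacterial selection. Between the nopaline-type left and right border repeats sits a hygromycin phosphotransferase cassette driven by a CaMV 35S promoter and closed by the CaMV poly(A) signal, which allows selection of transformed plants.

The payload is a single open reading frame described as RPS5A-TET1cd-XTEN80-NLS-dCas9-2xNLS-P2A-BFP. The catalytic domain of human TET1, a dioxygenase that oxidises 5-methylcytosine as the first step of active demethylation, is joined through a long flexible XTEN linker and an SV40 NLS to Streptococcus pyogenes Cas9. The automated annotation labels this simply as Cas9; the catalytically dead status comes from the catalogue entry. A P2A self-cleaving peptide then releases TagBFP as a separate blue fluorescent marker of expression, and the NOS terminator ends the unit. The RPS5A promoter is not annotated as such. The region upstream of TET1 contains fragments matching the Arabidopsis HST gene, which may be neighbouring genomic sequence carried along with the promoter fragment. No guide RNA cassette is annotated in either table, so targeting guides may have to be supplied separately.

Two full-sequence records of slightly different length are provided. They are in opposite orientations with the same overall architecture, differing mainly in whether the 35S promoter is called as the standard or the duplicated-enhancer form.
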