Addgene plasmid #239488: TET1cd-dCas9 (D12)
Purpose: Encodes a CRISPR/dCas9-based fusion protein designed for targeted DNA demethylation.
Depositing lab: Jian-Kang Zhu. Depositing organization: Southern University of Science and Technology. Publication: Versatile molecular tools enabling customizable DNA methylation editing in Arabidopsis. He L, Yao Y, You Y, Wei X, Ma Y, Yuan W, Lang Z, Zhu JK. Nat Commun. 2025 Dec 6. doi: 10.1038/s41467-025-66933-z. PubMed 41353342.
Backbone
  Vector backbone: pCAMBIA1300
  Vector type: Plant Expression, CRISPR
Growth in bacteria
  Bacterial resistance: Kanamycin, 50 μg/mL
  Growth temperature: 37°C
  Growth strain: DH5alpha
  Copy number: High Copy
Gene/Insert
  Gene/Insert name: RPS5A-TET1cd-XTEN80-NLS-dCas9-2xNLS-P2A-BFP
  Species: A. thaliana (mustard weed), Synthetic
Terms and licenses: Academic/Nonprofit Terms; Industry Terms: Not Available to Industry
How to cite: TET1cd-dCas9 (D12) was a gift from Jian-Kang Zhu (Addgene plasmid # 239488 ; http://n2t.net/addgene:239488 ; RRID:Addgene_239488)
